Addgene plasmid #130785: pMSCVbsd-PPARD-T427A
Purpose: Vector encoding PPARD cDNA for retroviral transduction
Depositing lab: Till Adhikary. Depositing organization: Philipps-Universitaet Marburg. Publication: PPARbeta/delta recruits NCOR and regulates transcription reinitiation of ANGPTL4. Legrand N, Bretscher CL, Zielke S, Wilke B, Daude M, Fritz B, Diederich WE, Adhikary T. Nucleic Acids Res. 2019 Oct 10;47(18):9573-9591. doi: 10.1093/nar/gkz685. PubMed 31428774.
Backbone
  Vector backbone: pMSCVbsd
  Vector type: Retroviral
  Selectable markers: Blasticidin
Growth in bacteria
  Bacterial resistance: Ampicillin, 100 μg/mL
  Growth temperature: 37°C
  Growth strain: NEB Stable
  Copy number: High Copy
Gene/Insert
  Gene/Insert name: PPARD T427A
  Species: H. sapiens (human)
  Mutation: T427A
  Entrez Gene: PPARD (a.k.a. FAAR, NR1C2, NUC1, NUCI, NUCII, PPARB)
  Cloning method: Restriction Enzyme; 5′ cloning site BglII (destroyed during cloning); 3′ cloning site XhoI (not destroyed)
  Sequencing primers: 5′ pMSCVseqfw (CCCTTGAACCTCCTCGTTCGACC); 3′ pMSCVseqrv (GAGACGTGCTACTTCCATTTGTC)
Terms and licenses: Academic/Nonprofit Terms; Industry Terms: Not Available to Industry
Depositor comments: Generated by PCR mutagenesis. Please visit https://www.biorxiv.org/content/10.1101/525576v2 for BioRxiv preprint.
How to cite: pMSCVbsd-PPARD-T427A was a gift from Till Adhikary (Addgene plasmid # 130785 ; http://n2t.net/addgene:130785 ; RRID:Addgene_130785)
