[The description below was written by a language model from this plasmid's Addgene catalogue record and pLannotate feature annotations shown in this document.]
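Description:
pMSCVbsd-PPARD-T427A is a gammaretroviral expression vector of 7,334 nt built on the pMSCVbsd backbone, a blasticidin-selectable version of the murine stem cell virus (MSCV) system. It is designed to deliver a mutant human PPARD cDNA into mammalian cells by retroviral transduction. In bacteria it is maintained through a high-copy ColE1/pUC-type origin and selected with ampicillin via the β-lactamase gene. The remaining bacterial annotations (lac promoter/operator and fragments of lacI, lacZα, rop, bom, TcR and env) are non-functional backbone remnants.

The viral cassette begins with the 5' LTR of murine embryonic stem cell virus. This is followed by the Ψ packaging signal and a truncated gag segment lacking its start codon, which together promote efficient encapsidation of the genomic RNA in a packaging cell line. No separate promoter is annotated upstream of the insert, so the PPARD coding sequence is presumably transcribed from the 5' LTR. The insert encodes PPARβ/δ, a ligand-activated nuclear receptor transcription factor, carrying a T427A substitution introduced by PCR mutagenesis. It was cloned between a BglII site that was destroyed and an XhoI site that was retained. Downstream, a mouse PGK promoter independently drives the blasticidin S deaminase gene, allowing selection of stably transduced cells. The 3' LTR was annotated only as two fragments matching a self-inactivating MMLV LTR. This labelling may simply reflect partial database matches, and the record does not otherwise describe the vector as self-inactivating.

The record does not state the functional consequence of T427A. The associated work concerns PPARβ/δ corepressor recruitment and transcriptional regulation of a target gene, so the construct is probably meant for stable expression of this point mutant alongside other receptor variants.
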