Features (pLannotate 1.2.2; 20 found; start..end, strand, type, name):
      1..517     +  LTR            5' LTR: 5' long terminal repeat from murine embryonic stem cell virus
    581..922     +  misc_feature   MESV Ψ: packaging signal of murine embryonic stem cell virus
    989..1405    +  CDS            gag (truncated): truncated Moloney murine leukemia virus (MMLV) gag gene lacking the start codon
   1482..2804    +  CDS            PPARD: PPARD_HUMAN - Also known as NR1C2, PPARB. Experimental evidence at protein level: Swiss-Prot protein existence level 1. Ligand-activated transcription factor. Receptor that binds peroxisome proliferators such as hypolipidemic drugs and fatty acids. Has a preference for poly-unsaturated fatty acids, such as gamma- linoleic acid and eicosapentanoic acid. Once activated by a ligand, the receptor binds to promoter elements of target genes. Regulates the peroxisomal beta-oxidation pathway of fatty acids. Functions as transcription activator for the acyl-CoA oxidase gene. Decreases expression of NPC
   2955..3454    +  promoter       PGK promoter: mouse phosphoglycerate kinase 1 promoter
   3475..3873    +  CDS            BSD: blasticidin S deaminase; Aspergillus terreus BSD; confers resistance to blasticidin
   3918..3952    +  LTR            3' LTR (ΔU3) (fragment): self-inactivating 3' long terminal repeat (LTR) from Moloney murine leukemia virus
   3949..4243    +  LTR            3' LTR (ΔU3) (fragment): self-inactivating 3' long terminal repeat (LTR) from Moloney murine leukemia virus
   4405..4421    -  protein_bind   lac operator: The lac repressor binds to the lac operator to inhibit transcription in E. coli. This inhibition can be relieved by adding lactose or isopropyl-β-D-thiogalactopyranoside (IPTG). lac repressor encoded by lacI
   4429..4459    -  promoter       lac promoter: promoter for the E. coli lac operon
   4474..4495    -  protein_bind   CAP binding site: CAP binding activates transcription in the presence of cAMP. E. coli catabolite activator protein
   4508..4600    -  CDS            lacI (fragment): lac repressor; lacI; The lac repressor binds to the lac operator to inhibit transcription in E. coli. This inhibition can be relieved by adding lactose or isopropyl-β-D-thiogalactopyranoside (IPTG).
   4783..5371    -  rep_origin     ori: high-copy-number ColE1/pMB1/pBR322/pUC origin of replication
   5542..6402    -  CDS            AmpR: β-lactamase; bla; confers resistance to ampicillin, carbenicillin, and related antibiotics
   6403..6507    -  promoter       AmpR promoter: bla
   6602..6637    +  CDS            rop (fragment): Rop protein, which maintains plasmids at low copy number; rop
   6739..6838    +  misc_feature   bom (fragment): basis of mobility region from pBR322
   6844..6993    -  CDS            lacZα (fragment): LacZα fragment of β-galactosidase; lacZ fragment
   6993..7194    -  CDS            TcR (fragment): tetracycline efflux protein; tet; confers resistance to tetracycline
   7195..7293    +  CDS            env (fragment): murine leukemia virus gPr80 envelope polyprotein precursor; env; proteolytically cleaved into gp70SU and p15TM subunits
>Addgene plasmid #130785 | pMSCVbsd-PPARD-T427A | addgene full sequence | sequence record 255587 | Addgene NGS Result
AATGAAAGACCCCACCTGTAGGTTTGGCAAGCTAGCTTAAGTAACGCCATTTTGCAAGGCATGGAAAATA
CATAACTGAGAATAGAGAAGTTCAGATCAAGGTTAGGAACAGAGAGACAGCAGAATATGGGCCAAACAGG
ATATCTGTGGTAAGCAGTTCCTGCCCCGGCTCAGGGCCAAGAACAGATGGTCCCCAGATGCGGTCCCGCC
CTCAGCAGTTTCTAGAGAACCATCAGATGTTTCCAGGGTGCCCCAAGGACCTGAAATGACCCTGTGCCTT
ATTTGAACTAACCAATCAGTTCGCTTCTCGCTTCTGTTCGCGCGCTTCTGCTCCCCGAGCTCAATAAAAG
AGCCCACAACCCCTCACTCGGCGCGCCAGTCCTCCGATAGACTGCGTCGCCCGGGTACCCGTATTCCCAA
TAAAGCCTCTTGCTGTTTGCATCCGAATCGTGGACTCGCTGATCCTTGGGAGGGTCTCCTCAGATTGATT
GACTGCCCACCTCGGGGGTCTTTCATTTGGAGGTTCCACCGAGATTTGGAGACCCCTGCCCAGGGACCAC
CGACCCCCCCGCCGGGAGGTAAGCTGGCCAGCGGTCGTTTCGTGTCTGTCTCTGTCTTTGTGCGTGTTTG
TGCCGGCATCTAATGTTTGCGCCTGCGTCTGTACTAGTTAGCTAACTAGCTCTGTATCTGGCGGACCCGT
GGTGGAACTGACGAGTTCTGAACACCCGGCCGCAACCCTGGGAGACGTCCCAGGGACTTTGGGGGCCGTT
TTTGTGGCCCGACCTGAGGAAGGGAGTCGATGTGGAATCCGACCCCGTCAGGATATGTGGTTCTGGTAGG
AGACGAGAACCTAAAACAGTTCCCGCCTCCGTCTGAATTTTTGCTTTCGGTTTGGAACCGAAGCCGCGCG
TCTTGTCTGCTGCAGCGCTGCAGCATCGTTCTGTGTTGTCTCTGTCTGACTGTGTTTCTGTATTTGTCTG
AAAATTAGGGCCAGACTGTTACCACTCCCTTAAGTTTGACCTTAGGTCACTGGAAAGATGTCGAGCGGAT
CGCTCACAACCAGTCGGTAGATGTCAAGAAGAGACGTTGGGTTACCTTCTGCTCTGCAGAATGGCCAACC
TTTAACGTCGGATGGCCGCGAGACGGCACCTTTAACCGAGACCTCATCACCCAGGTTAAGATCAAGGTCT
TTTCACCTGGCCCGCATGGACACCCAGACCAGGTCCCCTACATCGTGACCTGGGAAGCCTTGGCTTTTGA
CCCCCCTCCCTGGGTCAAGCCCTTTGTACACCCTAAGCCTCCGCCTCCTCTTCCTCCATCCGCCCCGTCT
CTCCCCCTTGAACCTCCTCGTTCGACCCCGCCTCGATCCTCCCTTTATCCAGCCCTCACTCCTTCTCTAG
GCGCCGGAATTAGATCCACTAGTAACGGCCGCCAGTGTGCTGGAATTCGCCCTTAGGTGTGGCGCCGAGG
GGAGATCAGCCATGGAGCAGCCACAGGAGGAAGCCCCTGAGGTCCGGGAAGAGGAGGAGAAAGAGGAAGT
GGCAGAGGCAGAAGGAGCCCCAGAGCTCAATGGGGGACCACAGCATGCACTTCCTTCCAGCAGCTACACA
GACCTCTCCCGGAGCTCCTCGCCACCCTCACTGCTGGACCAACTGCAGATGGGCTGTGACGGGGCCTCAT
GCGGCAGCCTCAACATGGAGTGCCGGGTGTGCGGGGACAAGGCATCGGGCTTCCACTACGGTGTTCATGC
ATGTGAGGGGTGCAAGGGCTTCTTCCGTCGTACGATCCGCATGAAGCTGGAGTACGAGAAGTGTGAGCGC
AGCTGCAAGATTCAGAAGAAGAACCGCAACAAGTGCCAGTACTGCCGCTTCCAGAAGTGCCTGGCACTGG
GCATGTCACACAACGCTATCCGTTTTGGTCGGATGCCGGAGGCTGAGAAGAGGAAGCTGGTGGCAGGGCT
GACTGCAAACGAGGGGAGCCAGTACAACCCACAGGTGGCCGACCTGAAGGCCTTCTCCAAGCACATCTAC
AATGCCTACCTGAAAAACTTCAACATGACCAAAAAGAAGGCCCGCAGCATCCTCACCGGCAAAGCCAGCC
ACACGGCGCCCTTTGTGATCCACGACATCGAGACATTGTGGCAGGCAGAGAAGGGGCTGGTGTGGAAGCA
GTTGGTGAATGGCCTGCCTCCCTACAAGGAGATCAGCGTGCACGTCTTCTACCGCTGCCAGTGCACCACA
GTGGAGACCGTGCGGGAGCTCACTGAGTTCGCCAAGAGCATCCCCAGCTTCAGCAGCCTCTTCCTCAACG
ACCAGGTTACCCTTCTCAAGTATGGCGTGCACGAGGCCATCTTCGCCATGCTGGCCTCTATCGTCAACAA
GGACGGGCTGCTGGTAGCCAACGGCAGTGGCTTTGTCACCCGTGAGTTCCTGCGCAGCCTCCGCAAACCC
TTCAGTGATATCATTGAGCCTAAGTTTGAATTTGCTGTCAAGTTCAACGCCCTGGAACTTGATGACAGTG
ACCTGGCCCTATTCATTGCGGCCATCATTCTGTGTGGAGACCGGCCAGGCCTCATGAACGTTCCACGGGT
GGAGGCTATCCAGGACACCATCCTGCGTGCCCTCGAATTCCACCTGCAGGCCAACCACCCTGATGCCCAG
TACCTCTTCCCCAAGCTGCTGCAGAAGATGGCTGACCTGCGGCAACTGGTCACCGAGCACGCCCAGATGA
TGCAGCGGATCAAGAAGACCGAAACCGAGGCCTCGCTGCACCCTCTGCTCCAGGAGATCTACAAGGACAT
GTACTAACGGCGGCACCCAGGCCTCCCTGCAGACTCCAATGGGGCCAGCACTGGAGGGGCCCACCCACAT
GACTTTTCCATTGACCAGCTCTCAAGGGCGAATTCTGCAGATATCCATCACACTGGCGGCCGCTCGAGGT
TAACGAATTCTACCGGGTAGGGGAGGCGCTTTTCCCAAGGCAGTCTGGAGCATGCGCTTTAGCAGCCCCG
CTGGGCACTTGGCGCTACACAAGTGGCCTCTGGCCTCGCACACATTCCACATCCACCGGTAGGCGCCAAC
CGGCTCCGTTCTTTGGTGGCCCCTTCGCGCCACCTTCTACTCCTCCCCTAGTCAGGAAGTTCCCCCCCGC
CCCGCAGCTCGCGTCGTGCAGGACGTGACAAATGGAAGTAGCACGTCTCACTAGTCTCGTGCAGATGGAC
AGCACCGCTGAGCAATGGAAGCGGGTAGGCCTTTGGGGCAGCGGCCAATAGCAGCTTTGCTCCTTCGCTT
TCTGGGCTCAGAGGCTGGGAAGGGGTGGGTCCGGGGGCGGGCTCAGGGGCGGGCTCAGGGGCGGGGCGGG
CGCCCGAAGGTCCTCCGGAGGCCCGGCATTCTGCACGCTTCAAAAGCGCACGTCTGCCGCGCTGTTCTCC
TCTTCCTCATCTCCGGGCCTTTCGACCTGCAGCACAAGCTTACCATGGCCAAGCCTTTGTCTCAAGAAGA
ATCCACCCTCATTGAAAGAGCAACGGCTACAATCAACAGCATCCCCATCTCTGAAGACTACAGCGTCGCC
AGCGCAGCTCTCTCTAGCGACGGCCGCATCTTCACTGGTGTCAATGTATATCATTTTACTGGGGGACCTT
GTGCAGAACTCGTGGTGCTGGGCACTGCTGCTGCTGCGGCAGCTGGCAACCTGACTTGTATCGTCGCGAT
CGGAAATGAGAACAGGGGCATCTTGAGCCCCTGCGGACGGTGCCGACAGGTGCTTCTCGATCTGCATCCT
GGGATCAAAGCCATAGTGAAGGACAGTGATGGACAGCCGACGGCAGTTGGGATTCGTGAATTGCTGCCCT
CTGGTTATGTGTGGGAGGGCTAATCGATAAAATAAAAGATTTTATTTAGTCTCCAGAAAAAGGGGGGAAT
GAAAGACCCCACCTGTAGGTTTGGCAAGCTAGAGAACCATCAGATGTTTCCAGGGTGCCCCAAGGACCTG
AAATGACCCTGTGCCTTATTTGAACTAACCAATCAGTTCGCTTCTCGCTTCTGTTCGCGCGCTTCTGCTC
CCCGAGCTCAATAAAAGAGCCCACAACCCCTCACTCGGCGCGCCAGTCCTCCGATAGACTGCGTCGCCCG
GGTACCCGTGTATCCAATAAACCCTCTTGCAGTTGCATCCGACTTGTGGTCTCGCTGTTCCTTGGGAGGG
TCTCCTCTGAGTGATTGACTACCCGTCAGCGGGGGTCTTTCATGGGTAACAGTTTCTTGAAGTTGGAGAA
CAACATTCTGAGGGTAGGAGTCGAATATTAAGTAATCCTGACTCAATTAGCCACTGTTTTGAATCCACAT
ACTCCAATACTCCTGAAATAGTTCATTATGGACAGCGCAGAAAGAGCTGGGGAGAATTGTGAAATTGTTA
TCCGCTCACAATTCCACACAACATACGAGCCGGAAGCATAAAGTGTAAAGCCTGGGGTGCCTAATGAGTG
AGCTAACTCACATTAATTGCGTTGCGCTCACTGCCCGCTTTCCAGTCGGGAAACCTGTCGTGCCAGCTGC
ATTAATGAATCGGCCAACGCGCGGGGAGAGGCGGTTTGCGTATTGGGCGCTCTTCCGCTTCCTCGCTCAC
TGACTCGCTGCGCTCGGTCGTTCGGCTGCGGCGAGCGGTATCAGCTCACTCAAAGGCGGTAATACGGTTA
TCCACAGAATCAGGGGATAACGCAGGAAAGAACATGTGAGCAAAAGGCCAGCAAAAGGCCAGGAACCGTA
AAAAGGCCGCGTTGCTGGCGTTTTTCCATAGGCTCCGCCCCCCTGACGAGCATCACAAAAATCGACGCTC
AAGTCAGAGGTGGCGAAACCCGACAGGACTATAAAGATACCAGGCGTTTCCCCCTGGAAGCTCCCTCGTG
CGCTCTCCTGTTCCGACCCTGCCGCTTACCGGATACCTGTCCGCCTTTCTCCCTTCGGGAAGCGTGGCGC
TTTCTCATAGCTCACGCTGTAGGTATCTCAGTTCGGTGTAGGTCGTTCGCTCCAAGCTGGGCTGTGTGCA
CGAACCCCCCGTTCAGCCCGACCGCTGCGCCTTATCCGGTAACTATCGTCTTGAGTCCAACCCGGTAAGA
CACGACTTATCGCCACTGGCAGCAGCCACTGGTAACAGGATTAGCAGAGCGAGGTATGTAGGCGGTGCTA
CAGAGTTCTTGAAGTGGTGGCCTAACTACGGCTACACTAGAAGAACAGTATTTGGTATCTGCGCTCTGCT
GAAGCCAGTTACCTTCGGAAAAAGAGTTGGTAGCTCTTGATCCGGCAAACAAACCACCGCTGGTAGCGGT
GGTTTTTTTGTTTGCAAGCAGCAGATTACGCGCAGAAAAAAAGGATCTCAAGAAGATCCTTTGATCTTTT
CTACGGGGTCTGACGCTCAGTGGAACGAAAACTCACGTTAAGGGATTTTGGTCATGAGATTATCAAAAAG
GATCTTCACCTAGATCCTTTTAAATTAAAAATGAAGTTTTAAATCAATCTAAAGTATATATGAGTAAACT
TGGTCTGACAGTTACCAATGCTTAATCAGTGAGGCACCTATCTCAGCGATCTGTCTATTTCGTTCATCCA
TAGTTGCCTGACTCCCCGTCGTGTAGATAACTACGATACGGGAGGGCTTACCATCTGGCCCCAGTGCTGC
AATGATACCGCGAGACCCACGCTCACCGGCTCCAGATTTATCAGCAATAAACCAGCCAGCCGGAAGGGCC
GAGCGCAGAAGTGGTCCTGCAACTTTATCCGCCTCCATCCAGTCTATTAATTGTTGCCGGGAAGCTAGAG
TAAGTAGTTCGCCAGTTAATAGTTTGCGCAACGTTGTTGCCATTGCTACAGGCATCGTGGTGTCACGCTC
GTCGTTTGGTATGGCTTCATTCAGCTCCGGTTCCCAACGATCAAGGCGAGTTACATGATCCCCCATGTTG
TGCAAAAAAGCGGTTAGCTCCTTCGGTCCTCCGATCGTTGTCAGAAGTAAGTTGGCCGCAGTGTTATCAC
TCATGGTTATGGCAGCACTGCATAATTCTCTTACTGTCATGCCATCCGTAAGATGCTTTTCTGTGACTGG
TGAGTACTCAACCAAGTCATTCTGAGAATAGTGTATGCGGCGACCGAGTTGCTCTTGCCCGGCGTCAATA
CGGGATAATACCGCGCCACATAGCAGAACTTTAAAAGTGCTCATCATTGGAAAACGTTCTTCGGGGCGAA
AACTCTCAAGGATCTTACCGCTGTTGAGATCCAGTTCGATGTAACCCACTCGTGCACCCAACTGATCTTC
AGCATCTTTTACTTTCACCAGCGTTTCTGGGTGAGCAAAAACAGGAAGGCAAAATGCCGCAAAAAAGGGA
ATAAGGGCGACACGGAAATGTTGAATACTCATACTCTTCCTTTTTCAATATTATTGAAGCATTTATCAGG
GTTATTGTCTCATGAGCGGATACATATTTGAATGTATTTAGAAAAATAAACAAATAGGGGTTCCGCGCAC
ATTTCCCCGAAAAGTGCCACCTGACGTCTAAGAAACCATTATTATCATGACATTAACCTATAAAAATAGG
CGTATCACGAGGCCCTTTCGTCTCGCGCGTTTCGGTGATGACGGTGAAAACCTCTGACACATGCAGCTCC
CGGAGACGGTCACAGCTTGTCTGTAAGCGGATGCCGGGAGCAGACAAGCCCGTCAGGGCGCGTCAGCGGG
TGTTGGCGGGTGTCGGGGCTGGCTTAACTATGCGGCATCAGAGCAGATTGTACTGAGAGTGCACCATATG
CGGTGTGAAATACCGCACAGATGCGTAAGGAGAAAATACCGCATCAGGCGCCATTCGCCATTCAGGCTGC
GCAACTGTTGGGAAGGGCGATCGGTGCGGGCCTCTTCGCTATTACGCCAGCTGGCGAAAGGGGGATGTGC
TGCAAGGCGATTAAGTTGGGTAACGCCAGGGTTTTCCCAGTCACGACGTTGTAAAACGACGGCGCAAGGA
ATGGTGCATGCAAGGAGATGGCGCCCAACAGTCCCCCGGCCACGGGGCCTGCCACCATACCCACGCCGAA
ACAAGCGCTCATGAGCCCGAAGTGGCGAGCCCGATCTTCCCCATCGGTGATGTCGGCGATATAGGCGCCA
GCAACCGCACCTGTGGCGCCGGTGATGCCGGCCACGATGCGTCCGGCGTAGAGGCGATTAGTCCAATTTG
TTAAAGACAGGATATCAGTGGTCCAGGCTCTAGTTTTGACTCAACAATATCACCAGCTGAAGCCTATAGA
GTACGAGCCATAGATAAAATAAAAGATTTTATTTAGTCTCCAGAAAAAGGGGGG
