>Addgene plasmid #130785 | pMSCVbsd-PPARD-T427A | depositor partial sequence | sequence record 250296 | PPARD T427A
ATGGAGCAGCCACAGGAGGAAGCCCCTGAGGTCCGGGAAGAGGAGGAGAAAGAGGAAGTGGCAGAGGCAG
AAGGAGCCCCAGAGCTCAATGGGGGACCACAGCATGCACTTCCTTCCAGCAGCTACACAGACCTCTCCCG
GAGCTCCTCGCCACCCTCACTGCTGGACCAACTGCAGATGGGCTGTGACGGGGCCTCATGCGGCAGCCTC
AACATGGAGTGCCGGGTGTGCGGGGACAAGGCATCGGGCTTCCACTACGGTGTTCATGCATGTGAGGGGT
GCAAGGGCTTCTTCCGTCGTACGATCCGCATGAAGCTGGAGTACGAGAAGTGTGAGCGCAGCTGCAAGAT
TCAGAAGAAGAACCGCAACAAGTGCCAGTACTGCCGCTTCCAGAAGTGCCTGGCACTGGGCATGTCACAC
AACGCTATCCGTTTTGGTCGGATGCCGGAGGCTGAGAAGAGGAAGCTGGTGGCAGGGCTGACTGCAAACG
AGGGGAGCCAGTACAACCCACAGGTGGCCGACCTGAAGGCCTTCTCCAAGCACATCTACAATGCCTACCT
GAAAAACTTCAACATGACCAAAAAGAAGGCCCGCAGCATCCTCACCGGCAAAGCCAGCCACACGGCGCCC
TTTGTGATCCACGACATCGAGACATTGTGGCAGGCAGAGAAGGGGCTGGTGTGGAAGCAGTTGGTGAATG
GCCTGCCTCCCTACAAGGAGATCAGCGTGCACGTCTTCTACCGCTGCCAGTGCACCACAGTGGAGACCGT
GCGGGAGCTCACTGAGTTCGCCAAGAGCATCCCCAGCTTCAGCAGCCTCTTCCTCAACGACCAGGTTACC
CTTCTCAAGTATGGCGTGCACGAGGCCATCTTCGCCATGCTGGCCTCTATCGTCAACAAGGACGGGCTGC
TGGTAGCCAACGGCAGTGGCTTTGTCACCCGTGAGTTCCTGCGCAGCCTCCGCAAACCCTTCAGTGATAT
CATTGAGCCTAAGTTTGAATTTGCTGTCAAGTTCAACGCCCTGGAACTTGATGACAGTGACCTGGCCCTA
TTCATTGCGGCCATCATTCTGTGTGGAGACCGGCCAGGCCTCATGAACGTTCCACGGGTGGAGGCTATCC
AGGACACCATCCTGCGTGCCCTCGAATTCCACCTGCAGGCCAACCACCCTGATGCCCAGTACCTCTTCCC
CAAGCTGCTGCAGAAGATGGCTGACCTGCGGCAACTGGTCACCGAGCACGCCCAGATGATGCAGCGGATC
AAGAAGACCGAAACCGAGGCCTCGCTGCACCCTCTGCTCCAGGAGATCTACAAGGACATGTACTAA
